>Addgene plasmid #63953 | pST50Trc2-HISDHFR | depositor full sequence | sequence record 177472 | Full Sequence
GGCACCATGCATCGATCCCGCGAAATTAATACGACTCACTATAGGGAGACCACAACGGTTTCCCTCCGGC
TCCGGAGAGCTCCAATTGGAATTCAATAATTTTGTTTAACTTTAAGAAGGAGATATACATATGGGCAGCA
GCCATCATCATCATCATCACAGCAGCGGATCCATCAGTCTGATTGCGGCGCTAGCGGTAGATCGCGTTAT
CGGCATGGAAAACGCCATGCCATGGAACCTGCCTGCCGATCTCGCCTGGTTTAAACGCAACACCTTAAAT
AAACCCGTGATTATGGGGCGCCATACCTGGGAATCAATCGGTAGGCCTTTGCCCGGCCGCAAAAATATTA
TCCTCAGCAGTCAACCCGGGACCGATGATCGGGTTACCTGGGTTAAATCGGTCGACGAAGCCATCGCGGC
GTGTGGTGACGTACCAGAAATCATGGTGATTGGCGGCGGACGCGTTTATGAACAGTTCTTGCCAAAAGCG
CAAAAACTGTATCTGACGCATATCGATGCAGAAGTGGAAGGCGACACCCATTTTCCGGATTACGAGCCGG
ATGACTGGGAATCGGTATTCAGCGAATTCCACGATGCTGATGCGCAGAACTCGCATAGCTATTGTTTCGA
AATCCTCGAGCGTCGTGCCGGCTAATGTACAAAGCTTGGTACCACGCGTGCGCGCTGATCCGGCTGCTAA
CAAAGCCCGAAAGGAAGCTGAGTTGGCTGCTGCCACCGCTGAGCAATAACTAGCATAACCCCTTGGGGCC
TCTAAACGGGTCTTGAGGGGTTTTTTGCTGAAAGGAGGAACTATATATTAGCCCGCCTAATGAGCGGGCT
TTTTTTTAATTCCCCTATTTGTTTATTTTTCTAAATACATTCAAATATGTATCCGCTCATGAGACAATAA
CCCTGATAAATGCTTCAATAATATTGAAAAAGGAAGAGTATGAGTATTCAACATTTCCGTGTCGCCCTTA
TTCCCTTTTTTGCGGCATTTTGCCTTCCTGTTTTTGCTCACCCAGAAACGCTCGTGAAAGTAAAAGACGC
AGAGGACCAATTGGGGGCACGAGTGGGATACATAGAACTGGACTTGAATAGCGGTAAAATCCTTGAGAGT
TTTCGCCCTGAAGAGCGTTTTCCAATGATGAGCACTTTCAAAGTTCTGCTATGTGGAGCAGTATTATCCC
GTGTAGATGCGGGGCAAGAGCAACTCGGACGACGAATACACTATTCGCAGAATGACTTGGTTGAATACTC
CCCAGTGACAGAAAAGCACCTTACGGACGGAATGACGGTAAGAGAATTATGTAGTGCCGCCATAACGATG
AGTGATAACACTGCGGCGAACTTACTTCTGACAACCATCGGTGGACCGAAGGAATTAACCGCTTTTTTGC
ACAATATGGGAGACCATGTAACTCGCCTTGACCGTTGGGAACCAGAACTGAATGAAGCCATACCAAACGA
CGAGCGAGACACCACAATGCCTGCGGCAATGGCAACAACATTACGCAAACTATTAACTGGCGAACTACTT
ACTCTGGCTTCACGGCAACAATTAATAGACTGGCTTGAAGCGGATAAAGTTGCAGGACCACTACTGCGTT
CGGCACTTCCTGCTGGCTGGTTTATTGCTGATAAATCTGGGGCAGGAGAGCGTGGTTCACGGGGTATCAT
TGCCGCACTTGGACCAGATGGTAAGCCTTCCCGTATCGTAGTTATCTACACGACGGGTAGTCAGGCAACT
ATGGACGAACGAAATAGACAGATTGCTGAAATAGGGGCTTCACTGATTAAGCATTGGTAAACCGATACAA
TTAAAGGCTCCTTTTGGAGCCTTTTTTTTTGGACGGACCGGTAGAAAAGATCAAAGGATCTTCTTGAGAT
CCTTTTTTTCTGCGCGTAATCTGCTGCTTGCAAACAAAAAAACCACCGCTACCAGCGGTGGTTTGTTTGC
CGGATCAAGAGCTACCAACTCTTTTTCCGAAGGTAACTGGCTTCAGCAGAGCGCAGATACCAAATACTGT
CCTTCTAGTGTAGCCGTAGTTAGGCCACCACTTCAAGAACTCTGTAGCACCGCCTACATACCTCGCTCTG
CTAATCCTGTTACCAGTGGCTGCTGCCAGTGGCGATAAGTCGTGTCTTACCGGGTTGGACTCAAGACGAT
AGTTACCGGATAAGGCGCAGCGGTCGGGCTGAACGGGGGGTTCGTGCACACAGCCCAGCTTGGAGCGAAC
GACCTACACCGAACTGAGATACCTACAGCGTGAGCTATGAGAAAGCGCCACGCTTCCCGAAGGGAGAAAG
GCGGACAGGTATCCGGTAAGCGGCAGGGTCGGAACAGGAGAGCGCACGAGGGAGCTTCCAGGGGGAAACG
CCTGGTATCTTTATAGTCCTGTCGGGTTTCGCCACCTCTGACTTGAGCGTCGATTTTTGTGATGCTCGTC
AGGGGGGCGGAGCCTATGGAAAAACGCCAGCAACGCGGCCTTTTTACGGTTCCTGGCCTTTTGCTGGCCT
TTTGCTCACATGTTCTTTCCTGCGTTATCCCCTGATTCTGTGGATAACCGTATTACCGCCTTTGAGTGAG
CTGATACCGCTCGCCGCAGCCGAACGACCGAGCGCAGCGAGTCAGTGAGCGAGGAAGCGGAAGAGCGCCT
GATGCGGTATTTTCTCCTTACGCATCTGTGCGGTATTTCACACCGCAATGGTGCACTCTCAGTACAATCT
GCTCTGATGCCGCATAGTTAAGCCAGTATACACTCCGCTATCGCTACGTGACTGGGTCATGGCTGCGCCC
CGACACCCGCCAACACCCGCTGACGCGCCCTGACGGGCTTGTCTGCTCCCGGCATCCGCTTACAGACAAG
CTGTGACCGTCTCCGGGAGCTGCATGTGTCAGAGGTTTTCACCGTCATCACCGAAACGCGCGAGGCAGCT
GCGGTAAAGCTCATCAGCGTGGTCGTGAAGCGATTCACAGATGTCTGCCTGTTCATCCGCGTCCAGCTCG
TTGAGTTTCTCCAGAAGCGTTAATGTCTGGCTTCTGATAAAGCGGGCCATGTTAAGGGCGGTTTTTTCCT
GTTTGGTCACTGATGCCTCCGTGTAAGGGGGATTTCTGTTCATGGGGTAATGATACCGATGAAACGAGAG
AGGATGCTCACGATACGGGTTACTGATGATGAACATGCCCGGTTACTGGAACGTTGTGAGGGTAAACAAC
TGGCGGTATGGATGCGGCGGGACCAGAGAAAAATCACTCAGGGTCAATGCCAGCGCTTCGTTAATACAGA
TGTAGGTGTT
Features (pLannotate 1.2.2; 13 found; start..end, strand, type, name):
     27..45      +  promoter       T7 promoter: promoter for bacteriophage T7 RNA polymerase
    101..123     +  RBS            RBS: efficient ribosome binding site from bacteriophage T7 gene 10 (Olins and Rangwala, 1989)
    143..159     +  CDS            capTEV™ (fragment): composite tag for in vivo biotinylation, TEV protease cleavage, and 6xHis tagging
    173..646     +  CDS            folA: DYR_ECOLI - Also known as tmrA. Experimental evidence at protein level: Swiss-Prot protein existence level 1. Key enzyme in folate metabolism. Catalyzes an essential reaction for de novo glycine and purine synthesis, and for DNA precursor synthesis. From Escherichia coli (strain K12).
    693..742     +  CDS            SET1 (fragment): solubility-enhancement tag derived from T7 phage gene 10B
    750..797     +  terminator     T7 terminator: transcription terminator for bacteriophage T7 RNA polymerase
    858..949     +  promoter       AmpR promoter: bla
    950..1807    +  CDS            bla: BLAT_ECOLX - Experimental evidence at protein level: Swiss-Prot protein existence level 1. TEM-type are the most prevalent beta-lactamases in enterobacteria; they hydrolyze the beta-lactam bond in susceptible beta-lactam antibiotics, thus conferring resistance to penicillins and cephalosporins. TEM-3 and TEM-4 are capable of hydrolyzing cefotaxime and ceftazidime. TEM-5 is capable of hydrolyzing ceftazidime. TEM-6 is capable of hydrolyzing ceftazidime and aztreonam. TEM-8/CAZ-2, TEM- 16/CAZ-7 and TEM-24/CAZ-6 are markedly active against ceftazidime. IRT- 4 shows resistance to beta-lactamase in
   1814..1853    +  terminator     fd terminator: central terminator from bacteriophage fd (Otsuka and Kunisawa, 1982)
   1884..2472    +  rep_origin     ori: high-copy-number ColE1/pMB1/pBR322/pUC origin of replication
   2658..2797    -  misc_feature   bom: basis of mobility region from pBR322
   2899..3090    -  CDS            rop: Rop protein, which maintains plasmids at low copy number; rop
   3130..3240    +  CDS            mbeC (fragment): MBEC_ECOLX - Experimental evidence at protein level: Swiss-Prot protein existence level 1. Required for efficient mobilization of ColE1 plasmid and is thus essential to promote the specific transfer of the plasmid during conjugation. Probably functions by inducing DNA bending, helping the MbeA relaxase to melt the DNA around the nic site and cleave the phosphodiester bond. Binds specifically double-stranded DNA (dsDNA) containing the ColE1 oriT but does not recognize the inverted repeat (IR). From Escherichia coli.
