[The description below was written by a language model from this plasmid's Addgene catalogue record and pLannotate feature annotations shown in this document.]
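Description:
pST50Trc2-HISDHFR is a small (about 3.3 kb) bacterial expression plasmid built on the pST50Trc backbone. It serves as the position 2 transfer vector of the pST44 polycistronic suite, a system for co-expressing the subunits of protein complexes in Escherichia coli. It is catalogued as an empty backbone. It is maintained in E. coli through a ColE1/pMB1-type origin and selected with ampicillin via the TEM beta-lactamase gene (bla), which has its own promoter and is followed by an fd phage terminator. The annotated bom site, rop gene and an mbeC fragment point to a pBR322-like replicon region. Rop normally moderates copy number, although the record lists copy number as unknown.

The expression unit consists of a T7 promoter, the efficient ribosome binding site from phage T7 gene 10, a short N-terminal 6xHis tag described as non-cleavable, the coding cassette, and a T7 terminator. Expression therefore depends on a host that supplies T7 RNA polymerase. The automated annotation labels the tag region as a capTEV fragment, most likely only because of the shared histidine stretch. A short SET1/gene 10B fragment called just upstream of the terminator is probably vector-derived sequence rather than a functional fusion.

The cassette currently holds E. coli dihydrofolate reductase (folA) between BamHI and NgoMIV sites, acting as a positive control for expression. Users replace DHFR with their gene of interest at these sites. They then excise the whole translational cassette with EcoRI and HindIII and move it into the second position of a pST44 polycistronic plasmid, where it is combined with cassettes from the other transfer vectors.
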