Addgene plasmid #63953: pST50Trc2-HISDHFR
Purpose: (Empty Backbone) Position 2 transfer plasmid for pST44 polycistronic plasmid suite; N-term non-cleavable single tag; contains DHFR gene in BamHI-NgoMIV cassette as positive control
Depositing lab: Song Tan. Depositing organization: Pennsylvania State University. Publication: The pST44 polycistronic expression system for producing protein complexes in Escherichia coli. Tan S, Kern RC, Selleck W. Protein Expr Purif. 2005 Apr;40(2):385-95. 10.1016/j.pep.2004.12.002 PubMed 15766881.
Backbone
  Vector backbone: pST50Trc
  Vector type: Bacterial Expression
  Tag / fusion protein: 6xHis (N terminal on backbone)
Growth in bacteria
  Bacterial resistance: Ampicillin, 100 μg/mL
  Growth temperature: 37°C
  Growth strain: DH5alpha
  Copy number: Unknown
Gene/Insert
  Gene/Insert name: None
  Tag / fusion protein: 6xHis (N terminal on backbone)
Terms and licenses: Academic/Nonprofit Terms; Industry Terms: Not Available to Industry
Depositor comments: Replace DHFR with GOI using BamHI/NgoMIV; Clone out cassette using EcoRI/HindIII
How to cite: pST50Trc2-HISDHFR was a gift from Song Tan (Addgene plasmid # 63953 ; http://n2t.net/addgene:63953 ; RRID:Addgene_63953)
