>Addgene plasmid #63953 | pST50Trc2-HISDHFR | addgene partial sequence | sequence record 177471 | T7term 5'-GCTAGTTATTGCTCAGCGG-3'
CGCGCACGCGTGGTACCAAGCTTTGTACATTAGCCGGCACGACGCTCGAGGATTTCGAAACAATAGCTAT
GCGAGTTCTGCGCATCAGCATCGTGGAATTCGCTGAATACCGATTCCCAGTCATCCGGCTCGTAATCCGG
AAAATGGGTGTCGCCTTCCACTTCTGCATCGATATGCGTCAGATACAGTTTTTGCGCTTTTGGCAAGAAC
TGTTCATAAACGCGTCCGCCGCCAATCACCATGATTTCTGGTACGTCACCACACGCCGCGATGGCTTCGT
CGACCGATTTAACCCAGGTAACCCGATCATCGGTCCCGGGTTGACTGCTGAGGATAATATTTTTGCGGCC
GGGCAAAGGCCTACCGATTGATTCCCAGGTATGGCGCCCCATAATCACGGGTTTATTTAAGGTGTTGCGT
TTAAACCAGGCGAGATCGGCAGGCAGGTTCCATGGCATGGCGTTTTCCATGCCGATAACGCGATCTACCG
CTAGCGCCGCAATCAGACTGATGGATCCGCTGCTGTGATGATGATGATGATGGCTGCTGCCCATATGTAT
ATCTCCTTCTTAAAGTTAAACAAAATTATTGAATTCCAATTGGAGCTCTCCGGAGCCGGAGGGAAACCGT
TGTGGTCTCCCTATAGTGAGTCGTATTAATTTCGCGGGATCGATGCATGGTGCCAACACCTACATCTGTA
TTAACGAAGCGCTGGCATTGACCCTGAGTGATTTTTCTCTGGTCCCGCCGCATCCATACCGCCAGTTGTT
TACCCTCACAACGTTCCAGTAACCGGGCATGTTCATCATCAGTAACCCGTATCGTGAGCATCCTCTCTCG
TTTCATCGGTATCATTACCCCATGAACAGAAATCCCCCTTACACGGAGGCATCAGTGACCAAACAGGAAA
AAACCGCCCTTAACATGGCCCGCTTTATCAGAAGCCAGACATTAACGCTTCTGGAGAAACT
